Addgene plasmid #166472: pUC19-YAP-mEGFP
Purpose: HDR template for tagging of endogenous mouse YAP N-terminus with mEGFP
Depositing lab: Shuguo Sun. Depositing organization: Huazhong University of Science & Technology. Publication: Interferon-gamma induces tumor resistance to anti-PD-1 immunotherapy by promoting YAP phase separation. Yu M, Peng Z, Qin M, Liu Y, Wang J, Zhang C, Lin J, Dong T, Wang L, Li S, Yang Y, Xu S, Guo W, Zhang X, Shi M, Peng H, Luo X, Zhang H, Zhang L, Li Y, Yang XP, Sun S. Mol Cell. 2021 Feb 13. pii: S1097-2765(21)00010-1. doi: 10.1016/j.molcel.2021.01.010. PubMed 33606996.
Backbone
  Vector backbone: pUC19
  Vector type: Mammalian Expression
Growth in bacteria
  Bacterial resistance: Ampicillin, 100 μg/mL
  Growth temperature: 37°C
  Growth strain: DH5alpha
  Copy number: High Copy
Gene/Insert
  Gene/Insert name: YAP-mEGFP HDR template(mouse Yap)
  Species: M. musculus (mouse)
  Entrez Gene: Yap1 (a.k.a. Yap, Yap65, Yki, Yorkie)
  Cloning method: Gibson Cloning
Terms and licenses: Academic/Nonprofit Terms; Industry Terms: Not Available to Industry
How to cite: pUC19-YAP-mEGFP was a gift from Shuguo Sun (Addgene plasmid # 166472 ; http://n2t.net/addgene:166472 ; RRID:Addgene_166472)
