[The description below was written by a language model from this plasmid's Addgene catalogue record and pLannotate feature annotations shown in this document.]
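Description:
pUC19-YAP-mEGFP is a homology-directed repair (HDR) donor plasmid built in the pUC19 cloning backbone and designed to tag the N-terminus of the endogenous mouse Yap1 (YAP) gene with monomeric EGFP. It is catalogued as a mammalian expression vector, but the feature table shows no mammalian promoter, polyadenylation signal or eukaryotic selection marker. This fits a repair template, from which the fusion protein is expressed only after integration at the native locus and under the gene's own regulation. In E. coli the 5,014 nt plasmid replicates from the high-copy ColE1/pUC origin and is selected with ampicillin through the bla (AmpR) gene and its promoter. The other annotated backbone elements are ordinary pUC19 remnants: lac promoter and operator, CAP binding site, lacZα and lacI fragments, and the two halves of the multiple cloning site that was split by the insert, which was assembled by Gibson cloning.

The insert lies between the MCS fragments. Its first roughly 800 nt are unannotated and probably correspond to the upstream (5′) homology arm of mouse genomic sequence, although the record does not define the arms. Next comes the mEGFP coding sequence, then a short gap that may encode a linker, then a fragment of the Yap1 coding sequence. That fragment was matched by the annotation tool to the rat orthologue, but the catalogue records it as mouse. This Yap1 fragment and the unannotated sequence after it would serve as the downstream homology arm. The plasmid is meant to be delivered with a targeted nuclease, typically CRISPR/Cas9, though the record names no nuclease or guide. The resulting knock-in cells produce mEGFP-YAP at endogenous levels, suitable for live imaging of YAP localisation and behaviour, and the associated study concerned YAP phase separation.
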