Features (pLannotate 1.2.2; 14 found; start..end, strand, type, name):
      1..22      -  misc_feature   MCS (fragment): pUC18/19 multiple cloning site
     19..176     +  CDS            lacZα (fragment): LacZα fragment of β-galactosidase; lacZ fragment
    182..281     -  misc_feature   bom (fragment): basis of mobility region from pBR322
    383..418     -  CDS            rop (fragment): Rop protein, which maintains plasmids at low copy number; rop
    513..617     +  promoter       AmpR promoter: bla
    618..1478    +  CDS            AmpR: β-lactamase; bla; confers resistance to ampicillin, carbenicillin, and related antibiotics
   1649..2237    +  rep_origin     ori: high-copy-number ColE1/pMB1/pBR322/pUC origin of replication
   2420..2512    +  CDS            lacI (fragment): lac repressor; lacI; The lac repressor binds to the lac operator to inhibit transcription in E. coli. This inhibition can be relieved by adding lactose or isopropyl-β-D-thiogalactopyranoside (IPTG).
   2525..2546    +  protein_bind   CAP binding site: CAP binding activates transcription in the presence of cAMP. E. coli catabolite activator protein
   2561..2591    +  promoter       lac promoter: promoter for the E. coli lac operon
   2599..2615    +  protein_bind   lac operator: The lac repressor binds to the lac operator to inhibit transcription in E. coli. This inhibition can be relieved by adding lactose or isopropyl-β-D-thiogalactopyranoside (IPTG). lac repressor encoded by lacI
   2652..2682    -  misc_feature   MCS (fragment): pUC18/19 multiple cloning site
   3483..4199    +  CDS            mEGFP: mEGFP is a basic (constitutively fluorescent) green fluorescent protein published in 2002, derived from Aequorea victoria. It has moderate acid sensitivity.
   4215..4520    +  CDS            Yap1 (fragment): YAP1_RAT - Also known as Yap, Yap65. Experimental evidence at protein level: Swiss-Prot protein existence level 1. [Isoform 2]: Attenuates p73-mediated cell death signaling in transcriptional repression-induced atypical death (TRIAD) of neurons. From Rattus norvegicus (Rat).
>Addgene plasmid #166472 | pUC19-YAP-mEGFP | addgene full sequence | sequence record 329756 | Addgene NGS Result
CCCGGGTACCGAGCTCGAATTCACTGGCCGTCGTTTTACAACGTCGTGACTGGGAAAACCCTGGCGTTAC
CCAACTTAATCGCCTTGCAGCACATCCCCCTTTCGCCAGCTGGCGTAATAGCGAAGAGGCCCGCACCGAT
CGCCCTTCCCAACAGTTGCGCAGCCTGAATGGCGAATGGCGCCTGATGCGGTATTTTCTCCTTACGCATC
TGTGCGGTATTTCACACCGCATATGGTGCACTCTCAGTACAATCTGCTCTGATGCCGCATAGTTAAGCCA
GCCCCGACACCCGCCAACACCCGCTGACGCGCCCTGACGGGCTTGTCTGCTCCCGGCATCCGCTTACAGA
CAAGCTGTGACCGTCTCCGGGAGCTGCATGTGTCAGAGGTTTTCACCGTCATCACCGAAACGCGCGAGAC
GAAAGGGCCTCGTGATACGCCTATTTTTATAGGTTAATGTCATGATAATAATGGTTTCTTAGACGTCAGG
TGGCACTTTTCGGGGAAATGTGCGCGGAACCCCTATTTGTTTATTTTTCTAAATACATTCAAATATGTAT
CCGCTCATGAGACAATAACCCTGATAAATGCTTCAATAATATTGAAAAAGGAAGAGTATGAGTATTCAAC
ATTTCCGTGTCGCCCTTATTCCCTTTTTTGCGGCATTTTGCCTTCCTGTTTTTGCTCACCCAGAAACGCT
GGTGAAAGTAAAAGATGCTGAAGATCAGTTGGGTGCACGAGTGGGTTACATCGAACTGGATCTCAACAGC
GGTAAGATCCTTGAGAGTTTTCGCCCCGAAGAACGTTTTCCAATGATGAGCACTTTTAAAGTTCTGCTAT
GTGGCGCGGTATTATCCCGTATTGACGCCGGGCAAGAGCAACTCGGTCGCCGCATACACTATTCTCAGAA
TGACTTGGTTGAGTACTCACCAGTCACAGAAAAGCATCTTACGGATGGCATGACAGTAAGAGAATTATGC
AGTGCTGCCATAACCATGAGTGATAACACTGCGGCCAACTTACTTCTGACAACGATCGGAGGACCGAAGG
AGCTAACCGCTTTTTTGCACAACATGGGGGATCATGTAACTCGCCTTGATCGTTGGGAACCGGAGCTGAA
TGAAGCCATACCAAACGACGAGCGTGACACCACGATGCCTGTAGCAATGGCAACAACGTTGCGCAAACTA
TTAACTGGCGAACTACTTACTCTAGCTTCCCGGCAACAATTAATAGACTGGATGGAGGCGGATAAAGTTG
CAGGACCACTTCTGCGCTCGGCCCTTCCGGCTGGCTGGTTTATTGCTGATAAATCTGGAGCCGGTGAGCG
TGGGTCTCGCGGTATCATTGCAGCACTGGGGCCAGATGGTAAGCCCTCCCGTATCGTAGTTATCTACACG
ACGGGGAGTCAGGCAACTATGGATGAACGAAATAGACAGATCGCTGAGATAGGTGCCTCACTGATTAAGC
ATTGGTAACTGTCAGACCAAGTTTACTCATATATACTTTAGATTGATTTAAAACTTCATTTTTAATTTAA
AAGGATCTAGGTGAAGATCCTTTTTGATAATCTCATGACCAAAATCCCTTAACGTGAGTTTTCGTTCCAC
TGAGCGTCAGACCCCGTAGAAAAGATCAAAGGATCTTCTTGAGATCCTTTTTTTCTGCGCGTAATCTGCT
GCTTGCAAACAAAAAAACCACCGCTACCAGCGGTGGTTTGTTTGCCGGATCAAGAGCTACCAACTCTTTT
TCCGAAGGTAACTGGCTTCAGCAGAGCGCAGATACCAAATACTGTTCTTCTAGTGTAGCCGTAGTTAGGC
CACCACTTCAAGAACTCTGTAGCACCGCCTACATACCTCGCTCTGCTAATCCTGTTACCAGTGGCTGCTG
CCAGTGGCGATAAGTCGTGTCTTACCGGGTTGGACTCAAGACGATAGTTACCGGATAAGGCGCAGCGGTC
GGGCTGAACGGGGGGTTCGTGCACACAGCCCAGCTTGGAGCGAACGACCTACACCGAACTGAGATACCTA
CAGCGTGAGCTATGAGAAAGCGCCACGCTTCCCGAAGGGAGAAAGGCGGACAGGTATCCGGTAAGCGGCA
GGGTCGGAACAGGAGAGCGCACGAGGGAGCTTCCAGGGGGAAACGCCTGGTATCTTTATAGTCCTGTCGG
GTTTCGCCACCTCTGACTTGAGCGTCGATTTTTGTGATGCTCGTCAGGGGGGCGGAGCCTATGGAAAAAC
GCCAGCAACGCGGCCTTTTTACGGTTCCTGGCCTTTTGCTGGCCTTTTGCTCACATGTTCTTTCCTGCGT
TATCCCCTGATTCTGTGGATAACCGTATTACCGCCTTTGAGTGAGCTGATACCGCTCGCCGCAGCCGAAC
GACCGAGCGCAGCGAGTCAGTGAGCGAGGAAGCGGAAGAGCGCCCAATACGCAAACCGCCTCTCCCCGCG
CGTTGGCCGATTCATTAATGCAGCTGGCACGACAGGTTTCCCGACTGGAAAGCGGGCAGTGAGCGCAACG
CAATTAATGTGAGTTAGCTCACTCATTAGGCACCCCAGGCTTTACACTTTATGCTTCCGGCTCGTATGTT
GTGTGGAATTGTGAGCGGATAACAATTTCACACAGGAAACAGCTATGACCATGATTACGCCAAGCTTGCA
TGCCTGCAGGTCGACTCTAGAGCTAGCAGAGGCCCTGGCTTGGAATCCTAGCTGTCTGTGGAAGCTGTGG
CACAAAGAGTTGGAGGATATCCTTGACTACAGAGTAAAGCCTGTTTAAAACAAAATTTAAAAAGTAATAC
TGTTTCCTTTTGTAAGGTACTCCCAGTGCAACTCCTGGTTTCCAAGCTTCACTTTGAAATCATTTGCACC
CGCCCTCAAGTGTTTTGTTGTTTCTTCTTCAAACTTGGTGGTAAATGGAATCAATGTTAAAACGCGGACC
GGATTAACCTTAGTGCGGGTGAACAGTGTGGCCTTTGCATCCACCCTACCAAGCCGGTTGTCCCGATTCC
TCGCGGCCTTGGCGTTGCGCGCGGGTCCGGCAGGATCTGCGCCCGCAGCCGAGCGGCTCGGGGCCGGCCG
GTGGGTGCGCACGCAGCGCGGTCGCCCCCGGGTCACGTGCGGCCGGGAGTCTGCAGGAATGTAGCGACGC
GCAGGGAAAGTTTCCCCGGGGGCCGCGGGCCGCGGATTCGGTGCGGGCGGGCGCGCAGAGGAAGGAAGAG
CGTCGAGGAGGCGGAGCCCGCGAGGCGCGCGGGCGGGCGCTCCTCGCAACTTTTTAGTTTGGGCGTCTGG
AGCCAAAGTTTCTGTCTCAGTTGGGACGCCGCCGCGGCCGGGGGCAAAGAAAGGGAGGAAGGAAGGAGCT
CGCGGAGGGGAGGGGAGGAGAGGGGAGGCGGCCTCGGGCAAGGAGTGCAGGGCGATGCGGGCGCGCGTCG
CAGCCCCCCGAACCTGAGCGCAGTGCCCCGAGCGTCGAACGAGGCCGCAGCCATGGTGAGCAAGGGCGAG
GAGCTGTTCACCGGGGTGGTGCCCATCCTGGTCGAGCTGGACGGCGACGTAAACGGCCACAAGTTCAGCG
TGTCCGGCGAGGGCGAGGGCGATGCCACCTACGGCAAGCTGACCCTGAAGTTCATCTGCACCACCGGCAA
GCTGCCCGTGCCCTGGCCCACCCTCGTGACCACCCTGACCTACGGCGTGCAGTGCTTCAGCCGCTACCCC
GACCACATGAAGCAGCACGACTTCTTCAAGTCCGCCATGCCCGAAGGCTACGTCCAGGAGCGCACCATCT
TCTTCAAGGACGACGGCAACTACAAGACCCGCGCCGAGGTGAAGTTCGAGGGCGACACCCTGGTGAACCG
CATCGAGCTGAAGGGCATCGACTTCAAGGAGGACGGCAACATCCTGGGGCACAAGCTGGAGTACAACTAC
AACAGCCACAACGTCTATATCATGGCCGACAAGCAGAAGAACGGCATCAAGGTGAACTTCAAGATCCGCC
ACAACATCGAGGACGGCAGCGTGCAGCTCGCCGACCACTACCAGCAGAACACCCCCATCGGCGACGGCCC
CGTGCTGCTGCCCGACAACCACTACCTGAGCACCCAGTCCAAGCTGAGCAAAGACCCCAACGAGAAGCGC
GATCACATGGTCCTGCTGGAGTTCGTGACCGCCGCCGGGATCACTCTCGGCATGGACGAGCTGTACAAGG
GTGGAGGCGGGTCTATGGAGCCCGCGCAACAGCCGCCGCCCCAGCCGGCCCCGCAAGGCCCCGCGCCGCC
GTCCGTGTCTCCGGCCGGGACCCCCGCGGCCCCGCCCGCACCCCCGGCCGGCCACCAGGTCGTGCACGTC
CGCGGGGACTCGGAGACCGACTTGGAGGCGCTCTTCAATGCCGTCATGAACCCCAAGACGGCCAACGTGC
CTCAGACCGTGCCCATGCGGCTTCGCAAGCTGCCCGACTCCTTCTTCAAGCCGCCTGAGCCCAAGTCCCA
CTCGCGACAGGTAAGGGTATCCCGGGGGCGCGGGGCCGCGTGGGGGTGCGGTGCTGGGGGTTGTTTTCGC
GGAGTTGGCCGCAGGGGGGGTGCACAATGCGCGCGCCTCCGCTCCGCACCTTCGCTCTGACGAGGGGGAG
GGGAGGAGGGGGAGGGGGCCGGCGTCTTGTGCGGGACCCCAGCCGGGGGTACCCGATCTCCCCTTCCCGC
GCCACTGCAGTCTCCGGTGGAGCTGTGTTAACTGCCCTCTTGTTTTCGCGTGCCGGTGAGGGGTGGGGGT
TGAACTGGTCCATTGAGTTTCTGGTTCCTTCTCCCGGTCCCCTCCCCCTCCCTCTCCCGAAAGCTTTTCT
GTTCTCGCGGCCCAGGCGCTCTCCGGATGCAGGGTTCGGGCTCCCCAGCCCGAGCGAAGCTCCCTCGACC
CCCCACTCGCCTCCGCCGTGCCCTGGAACTCGCGCGGGCGGGATCCTTTCACACTCGGTGGGCTCACGTG
TCCTTTTCCTAAATCGTAACCTATTATTTACTGTTCGGCCCGAA
